>Addgene plasmid #174828 | pCMV-PEmax-P2A-hMLH1dn | addgene full sequence | sequence record 357934 | Addgene NGS Result
GTAAGCGGCAGGGTCGGAACAGGAGAGCGCACGAGGGAGCTTCCAGGGGGAAACGCCTGGTATCTTTATA
GTCCTGTCGGGTTTCGCCACCTCTGACTTGAGCGTCGATTTTTGTGATGCTCGTCAGGGGGGCGGAGCCT
ATGGAAAAACGCCAGCAACGCGGCCTTTTTACGGTTCCTGGCCTTTTGCTGGCCTTTTGCTCACATGTTC
TTTCCTGCGTTATCCCCTGATTCTGTGGATAACCGTATTACCGCCTTTGAGTGAGCTGATACCGCTCGCC
GCAGCCGAACGACCGAGCGCAGCGAGTCAGTGAGCGAGGAAGCGGAAGAGCGCCCAATACGCAAACCGCC
TCTCCCCGCGCGTTGGCCGATTCATTAATGCAGCTGGCACGACAGGTTTCCCGACTGGAAAGCGGGCAGT
GAGCGCAACGCAATTAATGTGAGTTAGCTCACTCATTAGGCACCCTAGGCTTTACACTTTATGCTTCCGG
CTCGTATGTTGTGTGGAATTGTGAGCGGATAACAATTTCACACAGGAAACAGCTATGACCATGATTACGC
CAAGCTCTAGCTAGAGGTCGACGGTATCGAGCCCCAGCTGGTTCTTTCCGCCTCAGAAGCCATAGAGCCC
ACCGCATCCCCAGCATGCCTGCTATTGTCTTCCCAATCCTCCCCCTTGCTGTCCTGCCCCACCCCACCCC
CCAGAATAGAATGACACCTACTCAGACAATGCGATGCAATTTTCTCATTTTATTAGGAAAGGACAGTGGG
AGTGGCACCTTCCAGGGTCAAGGAAGGCACGGGGGAGGGGCAAACAACAGATGGCTGGCAACTAGAAGGC
ACAGTCGAGGCTGATCAGCGGGTTTAAACTCAATGGTGATGGTGATGATGACCGGTTAGAAAACCTTATA
AAGGTCGGGCAGGTTGGCCAGCTGCAGGATGTTGCCGTCCTCGGTGAAGTGCTTAGGAGGGAGAATGTGG
CTCCGCAGGGCCTTGTACACGATGTGTTCCACGGTCCACTTCCAGCTGTTGGGGATGCTTCCGGGCACTT
CACTCTGCTGGCCAGACAGAGTGCTCTCTTCAGAGATGTACTGTTTTCTGATGCTATAGAACATGGCGCA
CTCCTTGCTCAGAGACTCGAAGCATTCCTTTTCCTCGTCCCAGTTCACCTCTGTAGCCAGTCTCAGGATG
AAGATGGGCAGGCCTTCCAGGGGAGGCACGTAGTTATCGATCAGCAGAGGCAGGCCGATCAGGTTGCCTT
CCTCGTCGATTTCCAGAGAAAAGTAGTCGGCCAGCATCTCGGCCTTTTTCTTCAGGAACTCCACGATGTA
TTCAGCCAGCCCCTCTTTAGGTCCGTCCTCTTCTGTCCAGCCGCTTTCTGGGCTATCCAGAGCCAGCATG
GCCAGGTCAAACAGAGGGGCGGGCTCGCTCAGGCGTAGCACGCCGAAGTTGGCGAAGTCGTAGATGAGGA
TCTGGTAGAACAGCTCTTCGCTCAGCTTGGTGGTGTTCAGCAGGTACAGCTTTGTTTGATGCTGAGCCAG
GGCCCATTGAGGGTTCACGCAGCCCACGAAGCTGTGATTGTGCAGCATCTCTCTCAGCACCTCGTGGCCC
TGCTCGTTGATCTCCTCCTGCAGGCTCAGCACGGAGGTCAGGTTGATGATTCTTCTTCTAGGGGTACAAG
CGGCTGTCATTTCCTTTCTGCTGTCGTCCTCCACCATTTCCACGTCGCTGTCCTCCCGGTGCCGTTTTCT
GGGGTTGCTGGAGGTAGGGCCCCGCTTCTCGCTCATTTCGCTGGTGCCCTTTGTGGTATCTCCCTCCAGG
CTCTGGTTCTTGGCGGCCACCTCGGCAGGAGCTGGCAGCTCGAGCATTTCTTCGTCCTGCTGTCTGGCAC
GGCCGGAGGAGATATCTGTCTTGTCCTCGGTCACGATGGCCTGAGGCTGAGAGCTCAGAGGTTTGCTCAG
AGGTTGCAGAAAGGCGTCCAGCTTCTGCTCCCGAGAGTCGGTCCGCACCATCTGGTGGGCGTACACCTTA
TCGGAAGAACCGCTGGTGCTGGATGAGGTCAGAGAGGTTGTGGACTTAACCATTTCGCCTGAGGGGCCGG
CCAGGCCAGGCAGCAGGGTCTGTGTGAAGTACATTCTGCTGCTGTTAGAGCCCAGCAGCTTGCTCTCAAT
GTGCTGCTGCACTCTTTCCAGGATGCTTTCCTCGTGCAGGAAGTGCACCTCGTGCTTTGTAGGATGCACA
TTGACGTCCACGTTCTGAGGGCTGATCTCGAGGCTCAGGTACAGGAAGGGGTGGGTGTTCTTAGGCAGGT
AGGCGGCGTACACTGTCTCGATGGCTTTCCGCAGGCTGGTGCTTTCCACCAGTCTGTGGTTGATGAACAG
AAGAAAGATGCACTTCTTCACAGAGTAATTGGCGTTGCTGATGTAGCCGTTCATCTTAAAAGCCAGGGTC
TTATCTTCGCAGCCGATCTCGATCAGTTCTCTGGACACGGCATTTCCGAAAATGCTTCTGATGTTATCCA
CGGTGCTGGCATTTGGCAGGGTGCGCACATCGGCCACGGTTTCTCCCTGCTTCTTTACGCTAAAGCTGAT
TCCGGCGTTGTGCACGGAGTATCTGCCGACGACTTCCAGGATCTTGCCGTACTCCTCGCTGGGATTTTTC
AGGGCCTTTCTCCGGGTGGCGATGTTGTAGAACAGATCCTCCACTGTTATCTGTGTACCCTGGTTGCCGG
CGCAAGGCTTTGGCGGGGCTTTCAGCTTGCCGTCGCTGTAGCTAGCGCGATAAGCGCATTTGCCGTCGGC
GGTTTTGGTGGTGATGGTCACATGGGCCACGTGGCTGATGCTGGCCAGGGCCTCGCCTCTGAAGCCGTAG
GTACTGATAGAGGCCAGATCCTCAAAAGACTGCAGCTTAGATGTGGTGAACCGTTCACACACGATGTCCA
GATCTTCCTTTCTGATGCCTGTGCCGTTGTCTTGGATCTGGATCAGCTTCAGTCCGCCCTCCTTCACGAT
CACCTGAATGCTTGTGGACTTGGCGTCCAGACAGTTCTCGATCATCTCCTTTATTGCATTGGCAGGTCTC
TGGATCACCTCGCCGGCGGCAATTCTGTTCACCACTGTCTCGTCCAGTCTCCGGATGACTCCAGCAACGA
AGCTAGGTCCAGGGTTCTCCTCCACGTCTCCAGCCTGCTTCAGCAGGCTGAAGTTAGTAGCTCCGCTTCC
GTCCAGCTTCACTCTCTTAGCGGCAGGGCCAGAGCCGACTTTCCTCTTCTTCTTGGGAGACTCGAATTCG
CTGCCGTCGGCGGTTCTTTTTGAGCCGCCAGAAGGGGAGGAGTTTTCAATCAGCAGAGTGGAAGTGTCGG
GAGTTTCAGTAATAGCAGCCTTTCTGGCGGCCTGGTCGGCCATCCGATTGCCCCTTGCCTCGGCGGAGTG
TCCCTTCTGGTGTCCAGGACAGTGGATGATGCTCAGCCGCTTGGGCAGAAACAGGGCCTTCAGCAGGGCC
AGGATCTCATCCTTGTTCTTGATCTCCTTGCCCTCAGAGGTCAGCCAGCCCCGGCGCCTGTAGATCTCTC
CGTGGATGTGTGCGGTGGCGAAGGCATATCTGGAGTCTGTGTACACGTTCAGCTTCTTGCCCTCGGCCAT
CTTCAGGGCCTGGGTCAGGGCGATCAGCTCGGCCCGCTGGGCGGATGTGCCTGCTGGCAGGGCCTTGGCC
CAGATCACTTCTGTCTCTGTGGTCACTGCTGCTCCTGCCTTCCTCTGGCCCTCCTGCAGCAGGGAGCTTC
CATCGGTATACCATGTGTGATCGGCGTCAGGCAGGGGCTGATCGGTCAGGTCTGGCCTTGTTCCGTGTGC
CTCTGCCAGGATGTCCAGACAGTTGTGCTGCAGGCCCTCCTCTGGCAGAGGCAGCAGGGTGGCTGGATTC
AGGGCCACCACAGGGCCAAACTGCACGCGATCGGTGTCCAGCAGCAGGGCCTGGTAGTGTGTCATCCGGG
CGTTAGACAGCCAGCGATCTGGAGGCTGCTTCACCAGGGCCTCCACTGCGTGTGGTGCCAGGATGACCAG
TGGCTGTCCCATGGTCAGCTTGCCGGCATCCTTTGTCAGCACGGCGATTGCTGCCACCATCCTCAGGCAT
GGTGGCCATCCTGCTGCCACTGGGTCCAGCTTCTTGGACAGATAGGCCACGGGCCGTCTCCATGGTCCCA
GCTTCTGGGTCAGCACGCCCTTGGCGTAGCCCTGCTTCTCATCCACAAACAGCTCGAAAGGCTTGGTCAG
GTCTGGCAGGCCCAGGGCTGGTGCTGTCAGCAGGGCCTGCTTGATCTCCTGATAGGCCTTCTGCTGGTCA
GGGCCCCAATTAAACAGGGTGCCCGGCTTGGTCAGTGGGTACAGAGGTGCTGCCATCTCTGCGAATCCTG
GGATGAACAGCCTGCAAAATCCTGCTTTGCCCAGGAACTCCCTCAGCTGTCTTGGGGTCTTGGGTGTTGG
CTGGCCCATCACTGTCTCCTTCCTGGCCTCTGTCAGCCATCTCTGGCCCTCCTTCAGCAGATAGCCCAGG
TACTTCACCTGCTTCTGACAGATCTGGGCCTTCTTGGCGGATGCCCTATATCCCAGGTTTCCCAGGGTCT
GCAGCAGGGCGCGTGTTCCCTGCTGGCAATCCAGCTCGCTGGTGGCGGCCAGCAGCAGATCGTCCACGTA
CTGCAGCAGGATCAGATCTGGGTGCTGGATCCGGAAATCTGCCAGGTCGCGGTGCAGGGCCTCGTTAAAC
AGTGTTGGGCTATTCTTGAAGCCCTGAGGCAGGCGTGTCCAGGTCAGCTGGCCAGAGATGCCCATCTCAG
GGTCCCTCCACTCAAAGGCGAACAGTGGCTGGCTGGTAGGGTGCAGTCTCAGACAAAAGAAGGCATCCTT
CAGGTCCAGCACTGTATACCACTGGTGAGAAGGGGGCAGGCCGGACAGCAGATTGTAAGGGTTGGGCACG
GTGGGGTGGATATCCTCCACCCTCTTGTTCACCTCTCTCAGATCCTGCACGGGTCTATAGTCATTGGTGC
CTGGCTTCTTCACGGGCAGCAGTGGTGTGTTCCAGGGGCTCTGGCATGGCACCAGGATGCCCTGGTCCAG
CAGCCTCTGGATGTGAGGCTTGATGCCCAGTCTGGCCTCCTGAGACATAGGGTACTGCTTGATGCTCACG
GGTGTAGAGGTGGCCTTCAGAGGGATGATCAGGGGTGCCTGCCGCACGGCCAGGCCCATTCCTCCTGTCT
CGGCCCAGGCCTGGGGAAAGTCGGACAGCCAGGTGGAGCCCAGGGACACGTCGGGTTCCTTGCTTGTTTC
ATGCAGTCTATACTCGTCTTCAATGTTCAGGGTGCTTCCGCCGCTAGAGCCTCCGCTCACCTTTCTTTTC
TTCTTAGGGCTCTCGAATTCAGAGCCGTCGGCGGTCCGCTTGCTGCCACCAGAGCTTCCGCCGGAGTCAC
CTCCCAGCTGAGACAGGTCGATCCGTGTCTCGTACAGGCCGGTGATGCTCTGGTGGATCAGGGTGGCGTC
CAGCACCTCTTTGGTGCTGGTGTACCTCTTCCGGTCGATGGTGGTGTCAAAGTACTTGAAGGCGGCAGGG
GCTCCCAGATTGGTCAGGGTAAACAGGTGGATGATATTCTCGGCCTGCTCTCTGATGGGCTTATCCCGGT
GCTTGTTGTAGGCGGACAGCACTTTGTCCAGATTAGCGTCGGCCAGGATCACTCTCTTGGAGAACTCGCT
GATCTGCTCGATGATCTCGTCCAGGTAGTGCTTGTGCTGTTCCACAAACAGCTGTTTCTGCTCATTATCC
TCGGGGGAGCCCTTCAGCTTCTCATAGTGGCTGGCCAGGTACAGGAAGTTCACATATTTGGAGGGCAGGG
CCAGTTCGTTTCCCTTCTGCAGTTCGCCGGCAGAGGCCAGCATTCTCTTCCGGCCGTTTTCCAGCTCGAA
CAGGGAGTACTTAGGCAGCTTGATGATCAGGTCCTTTTTCACTTCTTTGTAGCCCTTGGCTTCCAGAAAG
TCGATGGGATTCTTCTCGAAGCTGCTTCTTTCCATGATGGTGATCCCCAGCAGCTCTTTCACACTCTTCA
GTTTCTTGGACTTGCCCTTTTCCACTTTGGCCACCACCAGCACAGAATAGGCCACGGTGGGGCTGTCGAA
GCCGCCGTACTTCTTAGGGTCCCAGTCCTTCTTTCTGGCGATCAGCTTATCGCTGTTCCTCTTGGGCAGG
ATAGACTCTTTGCTGAAGCCGCCTGTCTGCACCTCGGTCTTTTTCACGATATTCACTTGGGGCATGCTCA
GCACTTTCCGCACGGTGGCAAAATCCCGGCCCTTATCCCACACGATCTCCCCGGTTTCGCCGTTTGTCTC
GATCAGAGGCCGCTTCCGGATCTCGCCGTTGGCCAGGGTAATCTCGGTCTTGAAAAAGTTCATGATGTTG
CTGTAGAAGAAGTACTTGGCGGTAGCCTTGCCGATTTCCTGCTCGCTCTTGGCGATCATCTTCCGCACGT
CGTACACCTTGTAGTCGCCGTACACGAACTCGCTTTCCAGCTTAGGGTACTTTTTGATCAGGGCGGTTCC
CACGACGGCGTTCAGGTAGGCGTCGTGGGCGTGGTGGTAGTTGTTGATCTCGCGCACTTTGTAAAACTGG
AAATCCTTCCGGAAATCGGACACCAGCTTGGACTTCAGGGTGATCACTTTCACTTCCCGGATCAGCTTGT
CATTCTCGTCGTACTTAGTGTTCATCCGGGAGTCCAGGATCTGTGCCACGTGCTTTGTGATCTGCCGGGT
TTCCACCAGCTGTCTCTTGATGAAGCCGGCCTTATCCAGTTCGCTCAGGCCGCCTCTCTCGGCCTTGGTC
AGATTGTCGAACTTTCTCTGGGTAATCAGCTTGGCGTTCAGCAGCTGCCGCCAGTAGTTCTTCATCTTCT
TCACGACCTCTTCGGAGGGCACGTTGTCGCTCTTGCCCCGGTTCTTGTCGCTTCTGGTCAGCACCTTGTT
GTCGATGGAGTCGTCCTTCAGAAAGCTCTGAGGCACGATAGCGTCCACATCGTAGTCGGACAGCCGGTTG
ATGTCCAGTTCCTGGTCCACGTACATATCCCGCCCATTCTGCAGGTAGTACAGGTACAGCTTCTCGTTCT
GCAGCTGGGTGTTTTCCACGGGGTGTTCTTTCAGGATCTGGCTGCCCAGCTCTTTGATGCCCTCTTCGAT
CCGCTTCATTCTCTCGCGGCTGTTCTTCTGTCCCTTCTGGGTGGTCTGGTTCTCTCTGGCCATTTCGATC
ACGATGTTCTCGGGCTTGTGCCGGCCCATCACTTTCACGAGCTCGTCCACCACCTTCACTGTCTGCAGGA
TGCCCTTCTTAATGGCGGGGCTGCCGGCCAGATTGGCAATGTGCTCGTGCAGGCTATCGCCCTGGCCGGA
CACCTGGGCTTTCTGGATGTCCTCTTTAAAGGTCAGGCTGTCGTCGTGGATCAGCTGCATGAAGTTTCTG
TTGGCGAAGCCGTCGGACTTCAGGAAATCCAGGATTGTCTTGCCGGACTGCTTGTCCCGGATGCCGTTGA
TCAGCTTCCGGCTCAGCCTGCCCCAGCCGGTGTATCTCCGCCGCTTCAGCTGCTTCATCACTTTGTCGTC
GAACAGGTGGGCATAGGTTTTCAGCCGTTCCTCGATCATCTCTCTGTCCTCAAACAGTGTCAGGGTCAGC
ACGATATCTTCCAGAATGTCCTCGTTTTCCTCATTGTCCAGGAAGTCCTTGTCCTTGATAATTTTCAGCA
GATCGTGGTATGTGCCCAGGGAGGCGTTGAACCGATCTTCCACGCCGGAGATTTCCACGGAGTCGAAGCA
CTCGATTTTCTTGAAGTAGTCCTCTTTCAGCTGCTTCACGGTCACTTTCCGGTTGGTCTTGAACAGCAGG
TCCACGATGGCCTTTTTCTGCTCGCCGCTCAGGAAGGCGGGCTTTCTCATTCCCTCGGTCACGTATTTCA
CTTTGGTCAGCTCGTTATACACGGTGAAGTACTCGTACAGCAGGCTGTGCTTGGGCAGCACCTTCTCGTT
GGGCAGGTTCTTATCGAAGTTGGTCATCCGCTCGATGAAGCTCTGGGCGGAAGCGCCCTTGTCCACCACT
TCCTCGAAGTTCCAGGGGGTGATGGTTTCCTCGCTCTTTCTGGTCATCCAGGCGAATCTGCTGTTTCCCC
TGGCCAGAGGGCCCACGTAGTAGGGGATGCGGAAGGTCAGGATCTTCTCGATCTTTTCCCGGTTGTCCTT
CAGGAATGGGTAAAAATCTTCCTGCCGCCGCAGAATGGCGTGCAGCTCTCCCAGGTGGATCTGGTGGGGG
ATGCTGCCGTTGTCGAAGGTCCGCTGCTTCCGCAGCAGGTCCTCTCTCTTCAGCTTCACGAGCAGTTCCT
CGGTGCCGTCCATCTTTTCCAGGATGGGCTTGATGAACTTGTAGAACTCTTCCTGGCTGGCTCCGCCGTC
AATGTAGCCGGCGTAGCCGTTCTTGCTCTGGTCGAAGAAAATCTCTTTGTACTTCTCAGGCAGCTGCTGC
CGCACGAGAGCTTTCAGCAGGGTCAGGTCCTGGTGGTGCTCGTCGTATCTCTTGATCATAGAGGCGCTCA
GGGGGGCCTTGGTGATCTCGGTGTTCACTCTCAGGATGTCGCTCAGCAGGATGGCGTCGGACAGGTTCTT
GGCGGCCAGAAACAGGTCGGCGTACTGGTCGCCGATCTGGGCCAGCAGGTTGTCCAGGTCGTCGTCGTAG
GTGTCCTTGCTCAGCTGCAGTTTGGCATCCTCGGCCAGGTCGAAGTTGCTCTTGAAGTTGGGGGTCAGGC
CCAGGCTCAGGGCAATCAGGTTTCCGAACAGGCCATTCTTCTTCTCGCCGGGCAGCTGGGCGATCAGATT
TTCCAGCTTTCTGCTCTTGCTCAGTCTGGCAGACAGGATGGCCTTGGCGTCCACGCCGCTGGCGTTGATG
GGGTTTTCCTCGAACAGCTGGTTGTAGGTCTGCACCAGCTGGATGAACAGCTTGTCCACGTCGCTGTTGT
CGGGGTTCAGGTCGCCCTCGATCAGGAAGTGGCCCCGGAACTTGATCATGTGGGCCAGGGCCAGATAGAT
CAGCCGCAGGTCGGCCTTGTCGGTGCTGTCCACCAGTTTCTTTCTCAGGTGGTAGATGGTGGGGTACTTC
TCGTGGTAGGCCACCTCGTCCACGATGTTGCCGAAGATGGGGTGCCGCTCGTGCTTCTTATCCTCTTCCA
CCAGGAAGGACTCTTCCAGTCTGTGGAAGAAGCTGTCGTCCACCTTGGCCATCTCGTTGCTGAAGATCTC
TTGCAGATAGCAGATCCGGTTCTTCCGTCTGGTGTATCTTCTTCTGGCGGTTCTCTTCAGCCGGGTGGCC
TCGGCTGTTTCGCCGCTGTCGAACAGCAGGGCTCCGATCAGGTTCTTCTTGATGCTGTGCCGGTCGGTGT
TGCCCAGCACCTTGAATTTCTTGCTGGGCACCTTGTACTCGTCGGTGATCACGGCCCAGCCCACAGAGTT
GGTGCCGATGTCCAGGCCGATGCTGTACTTCTTGTCGACTTTCCGCTTCTTCTTTGGTGACTCGAACTCG
CTTCCGTCGGCTGTCCGTTTCATGGTGGCGGCTCTCCCTATAGTGAGTCGTATTAGCGGCCGCGGATCTC
TAGCGGATCTGACGGTTCACTAAACCAGCTCTGCTTATATAGACCTCCCACCGTACACGCCTACCGCCCA
TTTGCGTCAATGGGGCGGAGTTGTTACGACATTTTGGAAAGTCCCGTTGATTTTGGTGCCAAAACAAACT
CCCATTGACGTCAATGGGGTGGAGACTTGGAAATCCCCGTGAGTCAAACCGCTATCCACGCCCATTGATG
TACTGCCAAAACCGCATCACCATGGTAATAGCGATGACTAATACGTAGATGTACTGCCAAGTAGGAAAGT
CCCATAAGGTCATGTACTGGGCATAATGCCAGGCGGGCCATTTACCGTCATTGACGTCAATAGGGGGCGT
ACTTGGCATATGATACACTTGATGTACTGCCAAGTGGGCAGTTTACCGTAAATACTCCACCCATTGACGT
CAATGGAAAGTCCCTATTGGCGTTACTATGGGAACATACGTCATTATTGACGTCAATGGGCGGGGGTCGT
TGGGCGGTCAGCCAGGCGGGCCATTTACCGTAAGTTATGTAACGCGGAACTCCATATATGGGCTATGAAC
TAATGACCCCGTAATTGATTACTATTAATAACTAGTCAATAATCAATGTCAACGCGTATATCTGGCCCGT
ACATCGCGAAGCAGCGCAAAACGCCTAACCCTAAGCAGATTCTTCATGCAATTGTCGGTCAAGCCTTGCC
TTGTTGTAGCTTAAATTTTGCTCGCGCACTACTCAGCGACCTCCAACACACAAGCAGGGAGCAGATACTG
GCTTAACTATGCGGCATCAGAGCAGATTGTACTGAGAGTAGACCCTAGGGGATCGGGAGATCGATCTCCC
GATCCGTCGACGTCAGGTGGCACTTTTCGGGGAAATGTGCGCGGAACCCCTATTTGTTTATTTTTCTAAA
TACATTCAAATATGTATCCGCTCATGAGACAATAACCCTGATAAATGCTTCAATAATATTGAAAAAGGAA
GAGTATGAGTATTCAACATTTCCGTGTCGCCCTTATTCCCTTTTTTGCGGCATTTTGCCTTCCTGTTTTT
GCTCACCCAGAAACGCTGGTGAAAGTAAAAGATGCTGAAGATCAGTTGGGTGCACGAGTGGGTTACATCG
AACTGGATCTCAACAGCGGTAAGATCCTTGAGAGTTTTCGCCCCGAAGAACGTTTTCCAATGATGAGCAC
TTTTAAAGTTCTGCTATGTGGCGCGGTATTATCCCGTATTGACGCCGGGCAAGAGCAACTCGGTCGCCGC
ATACACTATTCTCAGAATGACTTGGTTGAGTACTCACCAGTCACAGAAAAGCATCTTACGGATGGCATGA
CAGTAAGAGAATTATGCAGTGCTGCCATAACCATGAGTGATAACACTGCGGCCAACTTACTTCTGACAAC
GATCGGAGGACCGAAGGAGCTAACCGCTTTTTTGCACAACATGGGGGATCATGTAACTCGCCTTGATCGT
TGGGAACCGGAGCTGAATGAAGCCATACCAAACGACGAGCGTGACACCACGATGCCTGTAGCAATGGCAA
CAACGTTGCGCAAACTATTAACTGGCGAACTACTTACTCTAGCTTCCCGGCAACAATTAATAGACTGGAT
GGAGGCGGATAAAGTTGCAGGACCACTTCTGCGCTCGGCCCTTCCGGCTGGCTGGTTTATTGCTGATAAA
TCTGGAGCCGGTGAGCGTGGGTCTCGCGGTATCATTGCAGCACTGGGGCCAGATGGTAAGCCCTCCCGTA
TCGTAGTTATCTACACGACGGGGAGTCAGGCAACTATGGATGAACGAAATAGACAGATCGCTGAGATAGG
TGCCTCACTGATTAAGCATTGGTAACTGTCAGACCAAGTTTACTCATATATACTTTAGATTGATTTAAAA
CTTCATTTTTAATTTAAAAGGATCTAGGTGAAGATCCTTTTTGATAATCTCATGACCAAAATCCCTTAAC
GTGAGTTTTCGTTCCACTGAGTGTCAGACCCCGTAGAAAAGATCAAAGGATCTTCTTGAGATCCTTTTTT
TCTGCGCGTAATCTGCTGCTTGCAAACAAAAAAACCACCGCTACCAGCGGTGGTTTGTTTGCCGGATCAA
GAGCTACCAACTCTTTTTCCGAAGGTAACTGGCTTCAGCAGAGCGCAGATACCAAATACTGTTCTTCTAG
TGTAGCCGTAGTTAGGCCACCACTTCAAGAACTCTGTAGCACCGCCTACATACCTCGCTCTGCTAATCCT
GTTACCAGTGGCTGCTGCCAGTGGCGATAAGTCGTGTCTTACCGGGTTGGACTCAAGACGATAGTTACCG
GATAAGGCGCAGCGGTCGGGCTGAACGGGGGGTTCGTGCACACAGCCCAGCTTGGAGCGAACGACCTACA
CCGAACTGAGATACCTACAGCGTGAGCTATGAGAAAGCGCCACGCTTCCCGAAGGGAGAAAGGCGGACAG
GTATCCG
Features (pLannotate 1.2.2; 16 found; start..end, strand, type, name):
    330..422     +  CDS            lacI (fragment): lac repressor; lacI; The lac repressor binds to the lac operator to inhibit transcription in E. coli. This inhibition can be relieved by adding lactose or isopropyl-β-D-thiogalactopyranoside (IPTG).
    435..456     +  protein_bind   CAP binding site: CAP binding activates transcription in the presence of cAMP. E. coli catabolite activator protein
    471..501     +  promoter       lac promoter: promoter for the E. coli lac operon
    505..527     +  protein_bind   lac operator (fragment): The lac repressor binds to the lac operator to inhibit transcription in E. coli. This inhibition can be relieved by adding lactose or isopropyl-β-D-thiogalactopyranoside (IPTG). lac repressor encoded by lacI
    595..616     -  promoter       SV40 promoter (fragment): SV40 enhancer and early promoter
    620..844     -  polyA_signal   bGH poly(A) signal: bovine growth hormone polyadenylation signal
    899..3154    -  CDS            MLH1: MLH1_HUMAN - Also known as COCA2. Experimental evidence at protein level: Swiss-Prot protein existence level 1. Heterodimerizes with PMS2 to form MutL alpha, a component of the post-replicative DNA mismatch repair system (MMR). DNA repair is initiated by MutS alpha (MSH2-MSH6) or MutS beta (MSH2-MSH3) binding to a dsDNA mismatch, then MutL alpha is recruited to the heteroduplex. Assembly of the MutL-MutS-heteroduplex ternary complex in presence of RFC and PCNA is sufficient to activate endonuclease activity of PMS2. It introduces single-strand breaks near the mismatch and thus generates new en
   3323..5353    -  CDS            gag-pol (fragment): POL_MLVMS - Experimental evidence at protein level: Swiss-Prot protein existence level 1. [Integrase]: Catalyzes viral DNA integration into the host chromosome, by performing a series of DNA cutting and joining reactions. This enzyme activity takes place after virion entry into a cell and reverse transcription of the RNA genome in dsDNA. The first step in the integration process is 3' processing. This step requires a complex comprising the viral genome, matrix protein and integrase. This complex is called the pre-integration complex (PIC). The integrase protein removes 2 nucleotides from each
   5455..9556    -  CDS            dCas9 (fragment): catalytically dead mutant of the Cas9 endonuclease from the Streptococcus pyogenes Type II CRISPR/Cas system RNA-guided DNA-binding protein that lacks endonuclease activity due to the D10A mutation in the RuvC catalytic domain and the N863A mutation in the HNH catalytic domain
   9627..9645    -  promoter       T7 promoter: promoter for bacteriophage T7 RNA polymerase
   9687..9890    -  promoter       CMV promoter: human cytomegalovirus (CMV) immediate early promoter
   9891..10270   -  enhancer       CMV enhancer: human cytomegalovirus immediate early enhancer
  10425..10469   +  misc_feature   bom (fragment): basis of mobility region from pBR322
  10540..10644   +  promoter       AmpR promoter: bla
  10645..11505   +  CDS            AmpR: β-lactamase; bla; confers resistance to ampicillin, carbenicillin, and related antibiotics
  11676..147     +  rep_origin     ori (across the origin): high-copy-number ColE1/pMB1/pBR322/pUC origin of replication
