[The description below was written by a language model from this plasmid's Addgene catalogue record and pLannotate feature annotations shown in this document.]
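Description:
pCMV-PEmax-P2A-hMLH1dn is a roughly 12.1 kb mammalian expression plasmid on a pCMV backbone that delivers an optimized prime editor together with a mismatch-repair inhibitor from a single transcript. It is maintained in E. coli through a high-copy ColE1/pUC-type origin and selected with ampicillin via the β-lactamase gene and its own promoter. Short remnants of lac regulatory sequence, an SV40 promoter fragment and a bom fragment are backbone leftovers with no evident role in the payload.

The approximately 8.7 kb insert is driven by the CMV immediate-early enhancer and promoter and terminated by the bovine growth hormone polyadenylation signal. A T7 promoter sits between CMV and the coding region and also serves as a sequencing primer site. The open reading frame encodes PEmax: an SV40 bipartite NLS, SpCas9 carrying R221K, N394K and the H840A nickase mutation, a flexible SGGS-based linker containing a further bipartite NLS, and a Moloney murine leukemia virus reverse transcriptase with five substitutions (D200N, T306K, W313F, T330P, L603W), followed by SV40 bipartite and c-Myc NLSs. The automated annotation labels the Cas9 segment as "dCas9" and the reverse transcriptase as a gag-pol fragment, but these are closest-match calls. The catalogue entry identifies them as a nickase and the engineered RT domain.

A P2A ribosome-skipping peptide then separates the editor from codon-optimized human MLH1 lacking residues 754–756. This dominant-negative variant is intended to interfere with the MutLα-dependent mismatch repair pathway, so that both proteins are produced together in transfected cells. The associated publication concerns enhancing prime editing by manipulating cellular determinants of editing outcomes. The plasmid encodes no guide RNA, so a pegRNA must be supplied separately.
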