Addgene plasmid #174828: pCMV-PEmax-P2A-hMLH1dn
Purpose: Mammalian expression of SpCas9 PEmax prime editor with P2A-human MLH1dn (codon optimized)
Depositing lab: David Liu. Depositing organization: Broad Institute. Publication: Enhanced prime editing systems by manipulating cellular determinants of editing outcomes. Chen PJ, Hussmann JA, Yan J, Knipping F, Ravisankar P, Chen PF, Chen C, Nelson JW, Newby GA, Sahin M, Osborn MJ, Weissman JS, Adamson B, Liu DR. Cell. 2021 Oct 28;184(22):5635-5652.e29. doi: 10.1016/j.cell.2021.09.018. PubMed 34653350.
Backbone
  Vector backbone: pCMV
  Vector type: Mammalian Expression
Growth in bacteria
  Bacterial resistance: Ampicillin, 100 μg/mL
  Growth temperature: 37°C
  Growth strain: NEB Stable
  Copy number: High Copy
Gene/Insert
  Gene/Insert name: PEmax-P2A-hMLH1dn (alt names: SV40_bpNLS-SpCas9(R221K,N394K,H840A)-SGGSx2-SV40_bpNLS-SGGSx2-MMLV_RT(D200N, T306K, W313F, T330P, L603W)-SV40_bpNLS-cMyc_NLS; homo sapiens MLH1 del754-756 (codon optimized))
  Species: H. sapiens (human), Synthetic; SpCas9 is from Streptococcus pyogenes; MMLV_RT is from the Moloney murine leukemia virus
  Insert size (bp): 8715
  Mutation: Detailed in manuscript; deletion of residues 754-756 in MLH1
  Promoter: CMV
  Tag / fusion protein: SV40 bpNLS (N terminal on insert); SV40 bpNLS (C terminal on insert); c-Myc NLS (C terminal on insert)
  Cloning method: Ligation Independent Cloning
  Sequencing primers: 5′ T7-forward; 3′ BGH-reverse
Terms and licenses: Academic/Nonprofit Terms; Industry Terms: Not Available to Industry
How to cite: pCMV-PEmax-P2A-hMLH1dn was a gift from David Liu (Addgene plasmid # 174828 ; http://n2t.net/addgene:174828 ; RRID:Addgene_174828)
